>Addgene plasmid #234105 | pKEK3233 | addgene full sequence | sequence record 464918 | Addgene NGS Result
AATCCTCTGTAAGTATTGCTACATAAGGCTTTGAAGCACTTTTTTAAAAAATTTAAAACTACTTTTTGTA
TCACTTTTTGAATTTAAAACTACTTTTTGTATCACTTTTTGAATTTAAAACTACTTTTTGTATCGTTAAA
ACTACTTTTTTTTATGAAGTAGTTGTTTTACTAATAGAAGTTTTATAGAATTTGTATATCGAGATAATGA
CTCTAGTTCTATGAAAGAAGTTAAAAATGTAAATGCTGGCAAAGAAATAGCTATGTCTAATACTCTTGTT
GCAGGAAAGTATAGCCTTACAAAAGAAGAACAAAACTTAATATTCTTAGTTGCCTCAATGGTTAAAAGAG
AAGATAAAGAGTTTCACAGGTATAAGATAAGCCTATCTGATCTTGAAAAAGCTACAGGGGTTAAGCATAA
CAGAGTGAGATTGAAGCAATTAATGCACTCAATAATGTCTAAGCCAGTATGGCTGAATAAAGAACAAACG
AAGATAGCTAACTGGTTTGCATATATTGAAGCAGACCCTAAAAGCAGTGCTTTAATTTGCGAGTTTCATT
GGTCATTAATGCCACACATGATACAACTACAAGAGTACTTTACTAAAGCAGAAAGACAGTTACTATTTTC
ATTTAAAAGTAAGTATTCAAGCAGATTATACTTACTTCTCAAAAGCAAATTAGGCGAACAAGCAGGGTAT
GCTAATATAGTTGATTGCGTATTGTATGTCGATGATATGATTAATGATTTTGATTTACCTAAAAGTTACA
GCAACAGATATTCAAATTTTAAAAATAAGTTCCTATTACCAGCACTAGAAGAGATTAATCAATTATCGGA
TATTTTTGTAACCTATGATGACAAGGATCATCACAGAAAACATGGTCGTAAGATTACAAATATCAAGTTT
ACAGTTAGTAAGGTAGCAGAGACAGAAGAAGAATTTAAGCAAAAGCCTTTAGATACTAAAAATAAAGAGG
ATTACATACCAATCGAAGCATCTGAAAGACTTAGAGAAGTTGTGTTAAGTGATGAACTAGACCTAGATCT
GTATTATGTCAGATCAATATTTAGACATCATCATTTACATGATATTGAAAGGGTTTGTGATGATACTTGG
AGGAATTGGGACAATAAAAAAATCAAAGATAGAAAAAGAGTTTTTATTGCAAATATAAAAAAATTAGAAA
AGAAACCAGAAGAGAATCATAAGCTACCATTTGGATTTGAGGAAGTGTAGGAATGAATATAGAAATATTT
AAATTTTCAAAAAAACATAAAAAAATAAATAAGAAGTTAATAGATTTAACAAAAGTAAAACAGGTTGTTA
CTACTGGCTATAGCTTTATTGTTGTATATCAAAGAGGTCGAAAGATAGAGTTAAGTTATGAAAGTTCTTA
CTGGCATGCTAAAAAAGATTTGGATAATAGTAATAGTGACGTTGGAATAACATATAGTTACATTAAAAAA
GATAAAAGAGGCCCCTGTCACAAAGATAACTATTTACGAGACTCTAAAGGTAGACTATTAAAGGACTGGG
GAAAAATAGAAGAGCTTCATGAAAAGTATCCTAAAATAGGTAAAATTTGGTACATTTCTAGCTTTAGCTG
TCCCTCCTGTTCAGCTACTGACGGGGTGGTGCGTAACGGCAAAAGCACCGCCGGACATCAGCGCTAGCGG
AGTGTATACTGGCTTACTATGTTGGCACTGATGAGGGTGTCAGTGAAGTGCTTCATGTGGCAGGAGAAAA
AAGGCTGCACCGGTGCGTCAGCAGAATATGTGATACAGGATATATTCCGCTTCCTCGCTCACTGACTCGC
TACGCTCGGTCGTTCGACTGCGGCGAGCGGAAATGGCTTACGAACGGGGCGGAGATTTCCTGGAAGATGC
CAGGAAGATACTTAACAGGGAAGTGAGAGGGCCGCGGCAAAGCCGTTTTTCCATAGGCTCCGCCCCCCTG
ACAAGCATCACGAAATCTGACGCTCAAATCAGTGGTGGCGAAACCCGACAGGACTATAAAGATACCAGGC
GTTTCCCCCTGGCGGCTCCCTCGTGCGCTCTCCTGTTCCTGCCTTTCGGTTTACCGGTGTCATTCCGCTG
TTATGGCCGCGTTTGTCTCATTCCACGCCTGACACTCAGTTCCGGGTAGGCAGTTCGCTCCAAGCTGGAC
TGTATGCACGAACCCCCCGTTCAGTCCGACCGCTGCGCCTTATCCGGTAACTATCGTCTTGAGTCCAACC
CGGAAAGACATGCAAAAGCACCACTGGCAGCAGCCACTGGTAATTGATTTAGAGGAGTTAGTCTTGAAGT
CATGCGCCGGTTAAGGCTAAACTGAAAGGACAAGTTTTGGTGACTGCGCTCCTCCAAGCCAGTTACCTCG
GTTCAAAGAGTTGGTAGCTCAGAGAACCTTCGAAAAACCGCCCTGCAAGGCGGTTTTTTCGTTTTCAGAG
CAAGAGATTACGCGCAGACCAAAACGATCTCAAGAAGATCATCTTATTAATCAGATAAAATATTTCTAGA
GTAGTCGACTGAGACCGTAAAACGACGGCCAGTGAATTCTTGACGGCTAGCTCAGTCCTAGGTACAGTGC
TAGCTTGGTCTCGATTAAAGAGGAGAAAGAGTCCCATGGCTTCCCTGTCAAAACAAGTTTTGCCAAGAGA
TGTCAGAATGCGATTCCACATGGACGGTTGCGTTAATGGTCATCAATTTACCATTGAAGGTGAAGGTGCA
GGCAAACCTTACGAGGGTAAAAAAACCCTGAAACTCAGAGTCACAAAGGGGGGTCCTCTCCCTTTTGCCT
TTGATATACTGAGTGCTACCTTCACCTATGGCAACCGATGTTTTTGCGATTACCCCGAAGATATGCCAGA
TTACTTTAAACAAAGCCTGCCCGAGGGCTATTCTTGGGAGCGTACATTAATGTTCGAGGATGGCGGCTGC
GGGACCGCCTCTGCTCACATAAGTCTGGAAAAAGATTGTTTTATCCACAATTCCACCTTTCACGGAGTCA
ACTTCCCAGCTAATGGACCTGTAATGCAGAAGAAGACACTTAACTGGGAACCCAGTTCAGAACTTATCAC
TGCTTGTGATGGGATACTGAAGGGGGACGTTACCATGTTCTTATTATTGGAAGGAGGACATAGACTTAAA
TGCCAATTTACAACATCATACAAGGCCCACAAGGCCGTAAAGATGCCCCCCAACCACATTATTGAACACG
TCCTGGTGAAGAAAGAAGTAGCTGATGGATTTCAAATCCAGGAACACGCAGTTGCTAAACACTTCACAGT
CGATGTCAAGGAAACACATCACCACCATCACCATTGATAAGAGCTCAAAAAAAAACCCCGCCCCTGACAG
GGCGGGGTTTTTTTTGGTACCGTCATAGCTGTTTCCTGCTCCCCAACGGCGTAGAGGATCGAGATCTTTT
GGGTTGTCACTCATCGTATTTGGTTTATAATTTTAAGCTAATAACCTAATTATAACTAATTAATAGTTTT
GTATCTTGAAAAAATAGCTATAAAACTTATTTAAATAACGAAGATTTTTGTGTATAAAATATTTATAACA
AAAAAAGGAGACTAAACATATGAGCCATATTCAACGGGAAACGTCTTGCTCGAGGCCGCGATTAAATTCC
AACATGGATGCTGATTTATATGGGTATAAATGGGCTCGCGATAATGTCGGGCAATCAGGTGCGACAATCT
ATCGATTGTATGGGAAGCCCGATGCGCCAGAGTTGTTTCTGAAACATGGCAAAGGTAGCGTTGCCAATGA
TGTTACAGATGAGATGGTCAGACTAAACTGGCTGACGGAATTTATGCCTCTTCCGACCATCAAGCATTTT
ATCCGTACTCCTGATGATGCATGGTTACTCACCACTGCGATCCCCGGGAAAACAGCATTCCAGGTATTAG
AAGAATATCCTGATTCAGGTGAAAATATTGTTGATGCGCTGGCAGTGTTCCTGCGCCGGTTGCATTCGAT
TCCTGTTTGTAATTGTCCTTTTAACAGCGATCGCGTATTTCGTCTCGCTCAGGCGCAATCACGAATGAAT
AACGGTTTGGTTGATGCGAGTGATTTTGATGACGAGCGTAATGGCTGGCCTGTTGAACAAGTCTGGAAAG
AAATGCATAAGCTTTTGCCATTCTCACCGGATTCAGTCGTCACTCATGGTGATTTCTCACTTGATAACCT
TATTTTTGACGAGGGGAAATTAATAGGTTGTATTGATGTTGGACGAGTCGGAATCGCAGACCGATACCAG
GATCTTGCCATCCTATGGAACTGCCTCGGTGAGTTTTCTCCTTCATTACAGAAACGGCTTTTTCAAAAAT
ATGGTATTGATAATCCTGATATGAATAAATTGCAGTTTCATTTGATGCTCGATGAGTTTTTCTAAGGATC
CGGCTGCTAACAAAGCGCGAGCAGCCGACCAGGCTTTCCACGCCCGCGTGCCGCTCCATGTCGTTCGCGC
GGTTCTCGGAAACGCGCTGCCGCGTTTCGTGATTGTCACGCTCAAGCCCGTAGTCCCGTTCGAGCGTCGC
GCAGAGGTCAGCGAGGGCGCGGTAGGCCCGATACGGCTCATGGATGGTGTTTCGGGTCGGGTGAATCTTG
TTGATGGCGATATGGATGTGCAGGTTGTCGGTGTCGTGATGCACGGCACTGACGCGCTGATGCTCGGCGA
AGCCAAGCCCAGCGCAGATGCGGTCCTCAATCGCGCGCAACGTCTCCGCGTCGGGCTTCTCTCCCGCGCG
GAAGCTAACCAGGAGGTGATAGGTCTTGTCGGCCTCGGAACGGGTGTTGCCGTGCTGGGTCGCCATCACC
TCGGCCATGACAGCGGGCAGGGTGTTTGCCTCGCAGTTCGTGACGCGCACGTGACCCAGGCGCTCGGTCT
TGCCTTGCTCGTCGGTGATGTACTTCACCAGCTCCGCGAAGTCGCTCTTCTTGATGGAGCGCATGGGGAC
GTGCTTGGCAATCACGCGCACCCCCCGGCCGTTTTAGCGGCTAAAAAAGTCATGGCTCTGCCCTCGGGCG
GACCACGCCCATCATGACCTTGCCAAGCTCGTCCTGCTTCTCTTCGATCTTCGCCAGCAGGGCGAGGATC
GTGGCATCACCGAACCGCGCCGTGCGCGGGTCGTCGGTGAGCCAGAGTTTCAGCAGGCCGCCCAGGCGGC
CCAGGTCGCCATTGATGCGGGCCAGCTCGCGGACGTGCTCATAGTCCACGACGCCCGTGATTTTGTAGCC
CTGGCCGACGGCCAGCAGGTAGGCCGACAGGCTCATGCCGGCCGCCGCCGCCTTTTCCTCAATCGCTCTT
CGTTCGTCTGGAAGGCAGTACACCTTGATAGGTGGGCTGCCCTTCCTGGTTGGCTTGGTTTCATCAGCCA
TCCGCTTGCCCTCATCTGTTACGCCGGCGGTAGCCGGCCAGCCTCGCAGAGCAGGATTCCCGTTGAGCAC
CGCCAGGTGCGAATAAGGGACAGTGAAGAAGGAACACCCGCTCGCGGGTGGGCCTACTTCACCTATCCTG
CCCGGCTGACGCCGTTGGATACACCAAGGAAAGTCTACACGAACCCTTTGGCAAAATCCTGTATATCGTG
CGAAAAAGGATGGATATACCGAAAAAATCGCTATAATGACCCCGAAGCAGGGTTATGCAGCGGAAAAGCG
CTGCTTCCCTGCTGTTTTGTGGAATATCTACCGACTGGAAACAGGCAAATGCAGGAAATTACTGAACTGA
GGGGACAGGCGAGAGACGATGCCAAAGAGCTACACCGACGAGCTGGCCGAGTGGGTTGAATCCCGCGCGG
CCAAGAAGCGCCGGCGTGATGAGGCTGCGGTTGCGTTCCTGGCGGTGAGGGCGGATGTCGAGGCGGCGTT
AGCGTCCGGCTATGCGCTCGTCACCATTTGGGAGCACATGCGGGAAACGGGGAAGGTCAAGTTCTCCTAC
GAGACGTTCCGCTCGCACGCCAGGCGGCACATCAAGGCCAAGCCCGCCGATGTGCCCGCACCGCAGGCCA
AGGCTGCGGAACCCGCGCCGGCACCCAAGACGCCGGAGCCACGGCGGCCGAAGCAGGGGGGCAAGGCTGA
AAAGCCGGCCCCCGCTGCGGCCCCGACCGGCTTCACCTTCAACCCAACACCGGACAAAAAGGCTGCTAAC
AAAGCTTTAAAATCCTCTAACGACATCATAACAACTGCTTCTTTTTTTGAACCTCTAGTTACAATCATAG
GACTATGATTTTTTGTTACTCTATCCATTGAATCAGATAGTTCATTTCTAAAAGTTGAATAATTAACGGT
TTGCATAATCTAAATCCATGTACTTAAATAAGTACTTAAAGTATAGTTTCTAGGATTTAAAAAGTCAAAA
AAGTCTTTGAGTCTGTGGGATTTTTTTAAAATCCCCTAAGATATTCTCTTTATATATTCTCTTTATATAT
TGTCAGATTTTTTTTT
Features (pLannotate 1.2.2; 11 found; start..end, strand, type, name):
   1606..1676    +  mobile_element IS1 (fragment): prokaryotic transposable element IS1
   1795..1850    -  rep_origin     RSF ori (fragment): Plasmids containing the RSF 1030 origin of replication can be propagated in E. coli cells that contain additional plasmids with compatible origins.
   1938..2483    -  rep_origin     p15A ori: Plasmids containing the medium-copy-number p15A origin of replication can be propagated in E. coli cells that contain a second plasmid with the ColE1 origin.
   2537..2557    -  CDS            lacZα (fragment): LacZα fragment of β-galactosidase; lacZ fragment
   2560..2584    +  promoter       J23119(SpeI) promoter (fragment): bacterial promoter (Registry of Standard Biological Parts BBa J23119) modified to end with an SpeI site
   2632..3303    +  CDS            ccalOFP1: ccalOFP1 is a basic (constitutively fluorescent) green/yellow fluorescent protein published in 2008, derived from Corynactis californica.
   3590..4405    +  CDS            KanR: aminoglycoside phosphotransferase; aph(3')-Ia; confers resistance to kanamycin in bacteria or G418 (Geneticin®) in eukaryotes
   4434..4982    -  CDS            traI (fragment): TRAI6_ECOLX - Experimental evidence at protein level: Swiss-Prot protein existence level 1. The initiation process of transfer DNA synthesis requires the interaction of at least three plasmid-specific components (TraH, I, and J) at the transfer origin resulting in the assembly of a specialised nucleoprotein complex - the relaxosome. Site- and strand-specific cleavage at the transfer origin is dependent on TraI and TraJ. From Escherichia coli.
   5020..5391    -  CDS            traJ: oriT-recognizing protein; traJ
   5424..5533    -  oriT           oriT: incP origin of transfer
   5759..6151    +  CDS            traK: TRAK4_ECOLX - Experimental evidence at protein level: Swiss-Prot protein existence level 1. From Escherichia coli.
