[The description below was written by a language model from this plasmid's Addgene catalogue record and pLannotate feature annotations shown in this document.]
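Description:
pKEK3233 is a low-copy, mobilizable bacterial shuttle vector of about 6.5 kb, built on a backbone recorded as Fn Ori-p15a-Kan and intended for expressing a coloured or fluorescent marker protein in diverse Gram-negative bacteria. It replicates in E. coli through the p15A origin, which is compatible with ColE1-type plasmids. The backbone name indicates a second origin ("Fn Ori") for replication in another host, but the automated feature table does not annotate this element; it presumably lies in the large unannotated region at the start of the sequence. Selection is by kanamycin through the aph(3')-Ia aminoglycoside phosphotransferase gene. The plasmid also carries an IncP-type mobilization region comprising oriT, traJ, traK and a fragment of traI. This allows conjugative transfer into recipient species when the remaining transfer functions are supplied in trans by a donor strain or helper plasmid.

The payload is YukonOFP, a synthetic orange fluorescent protein derived from Corynactis californica, which the annotation software matches to the related ccalOFP1 coding sequence. It is driven by a constitutive Anderson-series synthetic promoter, recorded as J23100; the partial hit to the closely related J23119 reflects the similarity of these promoters. The promoter is flanked by pre-installed BsaI sites, so it can be replaced with any promoter of interest by Golden Gate assembly using fragments amplified with universal overhangs. Short hits to IS1, the RSF origin and lacZα appear to be residual backbone fragments rather than functional parts. The plasmid is suited to labelling different Gram-negative species and to testing or tuning promoter activity across hosts.
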