Addgene plasmid #234105: pKEK3233
Purpose: CCP expression in diverse gram-negative bacteria, with pre-cloned Golden Gate Compatible (BsaI) restriction sites to facilitate promoter swapping.
Depositing lab: Karl Klose. Depositing organization: University of Texas at San Antonio. Publication: Mobilizable shuttle vectors with fluorescent markers functional across different species of bacteria. Armstrong ZR, Alonso J, Stanton V, Patel N, Zogaj X, Cocioba SS, Klose KE. Appl Environ Microbiol. 2025 May 12:e0004525. doi: 10.1128/aem.00045-25. PubMed 40353662.
Backbone
  Vector backbone: Fn Ori-p15a-Kan
  Vector type: Bacterial Expression
Growth in bacteria
  Bacterial resistance: Kanamycin, 50 μg/mL
  Growth temperature: 37°C
  Growth strain: DH5alpha
  Copy number: Low Copy
Gene/Insert
  Gene/Insert name: YukonOFP
  Species: Synthetic; Corynactis californica
  Promoter: pJ23100-BsaI
  Cloning method: Golden Gate
Terms and licenses: Academic/Nonprofit Terms; Industry Terms: Not Available to Industry
Depositor comments: Universal primer overhangs for promoter swapping: Forward 5'- GGCTACGGTCTCGCGAC-3'; Reverse 5'- GGCTACGGTCTCGTAAT -3'
How to cite: pKEK3233 was a gift from Karl Klose (Addgene plasmid # 234105 ; http://n2t.net/addgene:234105 ; RRID:Addgene_234105)
